>Addgene plasmid #46503 | pGEX Slp76-SH2 | depositor full sequence | sequence record 65726 | Full Sequence
ACGTTATCGACTGCACGGTGCACCAATGCTTCTGGCGTCAGGCAGCCATCGGAAGCTGTGGTATGGCTGT
GCAGGTCGTAAATCACTGCATAATTCGTGTCGCTCAAGGCGCACTCCCGTTCTGGATAATGTTTTTTGCG
CCGACATCATAACGGTTCTGGCAAATATTCTGAAATGAGCTGTTGACAATTAATCATCGGCTCGTATAAT
GTGTGGAATTGTGAGCGGATAACAATTTCACACAGGAAACAGTATTCATGTCCCCTATACTAGGTTATTG
GAAAATTAAGGGCCTTGTGCAACCCACTCGACTTCTTTTGGAATATCTTGAAGAAAAATATGAAGAGCAT
TTGTATGAGCGCGATGAAGGTGATAAATGGCGAAACAAAAAGTTTGAATTGGGTTTGGAGTTTCCCAATC
TTCCTTATTATATTGATGGTGATGTTAAATTAACACAGTCTATGGCCATCATACGTTATATAGCTGACAA
GCACAACATGTTGGGTGGTTGTCCAAAAGAGCGTGCAGAGATTTCAATGCTTGAAGGAGCGGTTTTGGAT
ATTAGATACGGTGTTTCGAGAATTGCATATAGTAAAGACTTTGAAACTCTCAAAGTTGATTTTCTTAGCA
AGCTACCTGAAATGCTGAAAATGTTCGAAGATCGTTTATGTCATAAAACATATTTAAATGGTGATCATGT
AACCCATCCTGACTTCATGTTGTATGACGCTCTTGATGTTGTTTTATACATGGACCCAATGTGCCTGGAT
GCGTTCCCAAAATTAGTTTGTTTTAAAAAACGTATTGAAGCTATCCCACAAATTGATAAGTACTTGAAAT
CCAGCAAGTATATAGCATGGCCTTTGCAGGGCTGGCAAGCCACGTTTGGTGGTGGCGACCATCCTCCAAA
ATCGGATCTGGAAGTTCTGTTCCAGGGGCCCCTGGGATCCTCATTAAATGAAGAGTGGTACGTTTCTTAT
ATTACCCGACCAGAGGCAGAAGCTGCTCTTAGAAAGATAAACCAGGATGGCACATTTCTGGTCAGAGACA
GCTCTAAAAAAACAACAACCAATCCATATGTCCTCATGGTGTTGTACAAAGATAAAGTTTACAACATCCA
GATCCGTTATCAGAAGGAAAGTCAAGTTTACTTGTTGGGAACTGGACTCCGAGGGAAAGAGGACTTTCTG
TCTGTGTCAGATATTATTGACTACTTCAGGAAAATGCCACTTCTGCTCATTGATGGGAAAAACCGAGGTT
CCAGATACCAGTGCACATTAACGCATGCTGCAGGGTACCCAGGAATTCCCGGGTCGACTCGAGCGGCCGC
ATCGTGACTGACTGACGATCTGCCTCGCGCGTTTCGGTGATGACGGTGAAAACCTCTGACACATGCAGCT
CCCGGAGACGGTCACAGCTTGTCTGTAAGCGGATGCCGGGAGCAGACAAGCCCGTCAGGGCGCGTCAGCG
GGTGTTGGCGGGTGTCGGGGCGCAGCCATGACCCAGTCACGTAGCGATAGCGGAGTGTATAATTCTTGAA
GACGAAAGGGCCTCGTGATACGCCTATTTTTATAGGTTAATGTCATGATAATAATGGTTTCTTAGACGTC
AGGTGGCACTTTTCGGGGAAATGTGCGCGGAACCCCTATTTGTTTATTTTTCTAAATACATTCAAATATG
TATCCGCTCATGAGACAATAACCCTGATAAATGCTTCAATAATATTGAAAAAGGAAGAGTATGAGTATTC
AACATTTCCGTGTCGCCCTTATTCCCTTTTTTGCGGCATTTTGCCTTCCTGTTTTTGCTCACCCAGAAAC
GCTGGTGAAAGTAAAAGATGCTGAAGATCAGTTGGGTGCACGAGTGGGTTACATCGAACTGGATCTCAAC
AGCGGTAAGATCCTTGAGAGTTTTCGCCCCGAAGAACGTTTTCCAATGATGAGCACTTTTAAAGTTCTGC
TATGTGGCGCGGTATTATCCCGTGTTGACGCCGGGCAAGAGCAACTCGGTCGCCGCATACACTATTCTCA
GAATGACTTGGTTGAGTACTCACCAGTCACAGAAAAGCATCTTACGGATGGCATGACAGTAAGAGAATTA
TGCAGTGCTGCCATAACCATGAGTGATAACACTGCGGCCAACTTACTTCTGACAACGATCGGAGGACCGA
AGGAGCTAACCGCTTTTTTGCACAACATGGGGGATCATGTAACTCGCCTTGATCGTTGGGAACCGGAGCT
GAATGAAGCCATACCAAACGACGAGCGTGACACCACGATGCCTGCAGCAATGGCAACAACGTTGCGCAAA
CTATTAACTGGCGAACTACTTACTCTAGCTTCCCGGCAACAATTAATAGACTGGATGGAGGCGGATAAAG
TTGCAGGACCACTTCTGCGCTCGGCCCTTCCGGCTGGCTGGTTTATTGCTGATAAATCTGGAGCCGGTGA
GCGTGGGTCTCGCGGTATCATTGCAGCACTGGGGCCAGATGGTAAGCCCTCCCGTATCGTAGTTATCTAC
ACGACGGGGAGTCAGGCAACTATGGATGAACGAAATAGACAGATCGCTGAGATAGGTGCCTCACTGATTA
AGCATTGGTAACTGTCAGACCAAGTTTACTCATATATACTTTAGATTGATTTAAAACTTCATTTTTAATT
TAAAAGGATCTAGGTGAAGATCCTTTTTGATAATCTCATGACCAAAATCCCTTAACGTGAGTTTTCGTTC
CACTGAGCGTCAGACCCCGTAGAAAAGATCAAAGGATCTTCTTGAGATCCTTTTTTTCTGCGCGTAATCT
GCTGCTTGCAAACAAAAAAACCACCGCTACCAGCGGTGGTTTGTTTGCCGGATCAAGAGCTACCAACTCT
TTTTCCGAAGGTAACTGGCTTCAGCAGAGCGCAGATACCAAATACTGTCCTTCTAGTGTAGCCGTAGTTA
GGCCACCACTTCAAGAACTCTGTAGCACCGCCTACATACCTCGCTCTGCTAATCCTGTTACCAGTGGCTG
CTGCCAGTGGCGATAAGTCGTGTCTTACCGGGTTGGACTCAAGACGATAGTTACCGGATAAGGCGCAGCG
GTCGGGCTGAACGGGGGGTTCGTGCACACAGCCCAGCTTGGAGCGAACGACCTACACCGAACTGAGATAC
CTACAGCGTGAGCTATGAGAAAGCGCCACGCTTCCCGAAGGGAGAAAGGCGGACAGGTATCCGGTAAGCG
GCAGGGTCGGAACAGGAGAGCGCACGAGGGAGCTTCCAGGGGGAAACGCCTGGTATCTTTATAGTCCTGT
CGGGTTTCGCCACCTCTGACTTGAGCGTCGATTTTTGTGATGCTCGTCAGGGGGGCGGAGCCTATGGAAA
AACGCCAGCAACGCGGCCTTTTTACGGTTCCTGGCCTTTTGCTGGCCTTTTGCTCACATGTTCTTTCCTG
CGTTATCCCCTGATTCTGTGGATAACCGTATTACCGCCTTTGAGTGAGCTGATACCGCTCGCCGCAGCCG
AACGACCGAGCGCAGCGAGTCAGTGAGCGAGGAAGCGGAAGAGCGCCTGATGCGGTATTTTCTCCTTACG
CATCTGTGCGGTATTTCACACCGCATAAATTCCGACACCATCGAATGGTGCAAAACCTTTCGCGGTATGG
CATGATAGCGCCCGGAAGAGAGTCAATTCAGGGTGGTGAATGTGAAACCAGTAACGTTATACGATGTCGC
AGAGTATGCCGGTGTCTCTTATCAGACCGTTTCCCGCGTGGTGAACCAGGCCAGCCACGTTTCTGCGAAA
ACGCGGGAAAAAGTGGAAGCGGCGATGGCGGAGCTGAATTACATTCCCAACCGCGTGGCACAACAACTGG
CGGGCAAACAGTCGTTGCTGATTGGCGTTGCCACCTCCAGTCTGGCCCTGCACGCGCCGTCGCAAATTGT
CGCGGCGATTAAATCTCGCGCCGATCAACTGGGTGCCAGCGTGGTGGTGTCGATGGTAGAACGAAGCGGC
GTCGAAGCCTGTAAAGCGGCGGTGCACAATCTTCTCGCGCAACGCGTCAGTGGGCTGATCATTAACTATC
CGCTGGATGACCAGGATGCCATTGCTGTGGAAGCTGCCTGCACTAATGTTCCGGCGTTATTTCTTGATGT
CTCTGACCAGACACCCATCAACAGTATTATTTTCTCCCATGAAGACGGTACGCGACTGGGCGTGGAGCAT
CTGGTCGCATTGGGTCACCAGCAAATCGCGCTGTTAGCGGGCCCATTAAGTTCTGTCTCGGCGCGTCTGC
GTCTGGCTGGCTGGCATAAATATCTCACTCGCAATCAAATTCAGCCGATAGCGGAACGGGAAGGCGACTG
GAGTGCCATGTCCGGTTTTCAACAAACCATGCAAATGCTGAATGAGGGCATCGTTCCCACTGCGATGCTG
GTTGCCAACGATCAGATGGCGCTGGGCGCAATGCGCGCCATTACCGAGTCCGGGCTGCGCGTTGGTGCGG
ATATCTCGGTAGTGGGATACGACGATACCGAAGACAGCTCATGTTATATCCCGCCGTCAACCACCATCAA
ACAGGATTTTCGCCTGCTGGGGCAAACCAGCGTGGACCGCTTGCTGCAACTCTCTCAGGGCCAGGCGGTG
AAGGGCAATCAGCTGTTGCCCGTCTCACTGGTGAAAAGAAAAACCACCCTGGCGCCCAATACGCAAACCG
CCTCTCCCCGCGCGTTGGCCGATTCATTAATGCAGCTGGCACGACAGGTTTCCCGACTGGAAAGCGGGCA
GTGAGCGCAACGCAATTAATGTGAGTTAGCTCACTCATTAGGCACCCCAGGCTTTACACTTTATGCTTCC
GGCTCGTATGTTGTGTGGAATTGTGAGCGGATAACAATTTCACACAGGAAACAGCTATGACCATGATTAC
GGATTCACTGGCCGTCGTTTTACAACGTCGTGACTGGGAAAACCCTGGCGTTACCCAACTTAATCGCCTT
GCAGCACATCCCCCTTTCGCCAGCTGGCGTAATAGCGAAGAGGCCCGCACCGATCGCCCTTCCCAACAGT
TGCGCAGCCTGAATGGCGAATGGCGCTTTGCCTGGTTTCCGGCACCAGAAGCGGTGCCGGAAAGCTGGCT
GGAGTGCGATCTTCCTGAGGCCGATACTGTCGTCGTCCCCTCAAACTGGCAGATGCACGGTTACGATGCG
CCCATCTACACCAACGTAACCTATCCCATTACGGTCAATCCGCCGTTTGTTCCCACGGAGAATCCGACGG
GTTGTTACTCGCTCACATTTAATGTTGATGAAAGCTGGCTACAGGAAGGCCAGACGCGAATTATTTTTGA
TGGCGTTGGAATT
Features (pLannotate 1.2.2; 17 found; start..end, strand, type, name):
      6..107     -  CDS            yciV (fragment): RNAAM_ECOLI - Also known as trpH From Escherichia coli (strain K12).
    183..211     +  promoter       tac promoter: strong E. coli promoter; hybrid between the trp and lac UV5 promoters
    219..235     +  protein_bind   lac operator: The lac repressor binds to the lac operator to inhibit transcription in E. coli. This inhibition can be relieved by adding lactose or isopropyl-β-D-thiogalactopyranoside (IPTG). lac repressor encoded by lacI
    258..911     +  CDS            GST26_SCHJA: Experimental evidence at protein level: Swiss-Prot protein existence level 1. GST isoenzymes appear to play a central role in the parasite detoxification system. Other functions are also suspected including a role in increasing the solubility of haematin in the parasite gut. From Schistosoma japonicum (Blood fluke).
    951..1301    +  CDS            LCP2 (fragment): LCP2_HUMAN - Experimental evidence at protein level: Swiss-Prot protein existence level 1. Involved in T-cell antigen receptor mediated signaling. From Homo sapiens (Human).
   1350..1389    +  CDS            rop (fragment): Rop protein, which maintains plasmids at low copy number; rop
   1491..1531    +  misc_feature   bom (fragment): basis of mobility region from pBR322
   1636..1740    +  promoter       AmpR promoter: bla
   1741..2601    +  CDS            AmpR: β-lactamase; bla; confers resistance to ampicillin, carbenicillin, and related antibiotics
   2772..3360    +  rep_origin     ori: high-copy-number ColE1/pMB1/pBR322/pUC origin of replication
   3546..3597    -  misc_feature   bom (fragment): basis of mobility region from pBR322
   3604..3681    +  promoter       lacIq promoter: lacI (mutant); In the lacIq allele, a single base change in the promoter boosts expression of the lacI gene about 10-fold.
   3682..4764    +  CDS            lacI: lac repressor; lacI; The lac repressor binds to the lac operator to inhibit transcription in E. coli. This inhibition can be relieved by adding lactose or isopropyl-β-D-thiogalactopyranoside (IPTG).
   4777..4798    +  protein_bind   CAP binding site: CAP binding activates transcription in the presence of cAMP. E. coli catabolite activator protein
   4813..4843    +  promoter       lac promoter: promoter for the E. coli lac operon
   4851..4867    +  protein_bind   lac operator: The lac repressor binds to the lac operator to inhibit transcription in E. coli. This inhibition can be relieved by adding lactose or isopropyl-β-D-thiogalactopyranoside (IPTG). lac repressor encoded by lacI
   4887..5060    +  CDS            lacZα: LacZα fragment of β-galactosidase; lacZ fragment
