[The description below was written by a language model from this plasmid's Addgene catalogue record and pLannotate feature annotations shown in this document.]
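Description:
pGEX Slp76-SH2 is a bacterial expression plasmid built on the pGEX6P1 backbone for producing the SH2 domain of human SLP-76 (LCP2) as a glutathione S-transferase fusion in E. coli. It replicates from a ColE1/pBR322-type origin and is selected with ampicillin through the β-lactamase (AmpR) gene. The catalogue lists it as low copy, although the annotation software labels the origin generically as a high-copy family member and finds only fragments of rop and the bom region. The full depositor sequence is about 5.3 kb, consistent with the roughly 4.9 kb backbone plus a 364 bp insert.

The insert encodes amino acids 417–533 of LCP2, an adaptor protein involved in T-cell antigen receptor signalling, and was cloned between BamHI and EcoRI sites, both of which are retained. It lies in frame downstream of the Schistosoma japonicum GST coding sequence. The record describes a PreScission protease recognition site between the two, which would allow the GST moiety to be cleaved off after purification, although this site is not separately annotated in the feature table. Transcription is driven by the hybrid tac promoter, followed by a lac operator. The plasmid also carries lacI under the lacIq promoter, so expression is repressed until it is induced with IPTG. A residual lac promoter/operator and lacZα fragment also remain from the backbone. The depositor gives the fusion protein's mass as approximately 38.1 kDa.

The associated publication concerns high-throughput phosphotyrosine profiling with SH2 domains. This suggests that the purified GST-SH2 protein serves as an affinity probe for tyrosine-phosphorylated binding sites.
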