Addgene plasmid #46503: pGEX Slp76-SH2
Depositing lab: Bruce Mayer. Depositing organization: University of Connecticut Health Center. Publication: High-throughput phosphotyrosine profiling using SH2 domains. Machida K, Thompson CM, Dierck K, Jablonowski K, Karkkainen S, Liu B, Zhang H, Nash PD, Newman DK, Nollau P, Pawson T, Renkema GH, Saksela K, Schiller MR, Shin DG, Mayer BJ. Mol Cell. 2007 Jun 22;26(6):899-915. 10.1016/j.molcel.2007.05.031 PubMed 17588523.
Backbone
  Vector backbone: pGEX6P1
  Backbone manufacturer: GE Healthcare Biosciences
  Backbone size w/o insert (bp): 4900
  Vector type: Bacterial Expression
Growth in bacteria
  Bacterial resistance: Ampicillin, 100 μg/mL
  Growth temperature: 37°C
  Growth strain: DH5alpha
  Copy number: Low Copy
Gene/Insert
  Gene/Insert name: Slp76 (alt names: LCP2; SLP76; SLP-76; LCP2)
  Species: H. sapiens (human)
  Insert size (bp): 364
  Mutation: contains amino acids 417-533
  Entrez Gene: LCP2 (a.k.a. IMD81, SLP-76, SLP76)
  Promoter: Tac
  Tag / fusion protein: GST (N terminal on backbone); PreScission (N terminal on backbone)
  Cloning method: Restriction Enzyme; 5′ cloning site BamHI (not destroyed); 3′ cloning site EcoRI (not destroyed)
  Sequencing primers: 5′ pGEX-5; 3′ pGEX-3
Terms and licenses: Academic/Nonprofit Terms; Industry Terms: Not Available to Industry
Depositor comments: The molecular weight of the GST fusion protein is approximately 38.1 kDa
How to cite: pGEX Slp76-SH2 was a gift from Bruce Mayer (Addgene plasmid # 46503 ; http://n2t.net/addgene:46503 ; RRID:Addgene_46503)
