>Addgene plasmid #46503 | pGEX Slp76-SH2 | depositor partial sequence | sequence record 65727 | Insert sequence
GGATCCTCATTAAATGAAGAGTGGTACGTTTCTTATATTACCCGACCAGAGGCAGAAGCTGCTCTTAGAA
AGATAAACCAGGATGGCACATTTCTGGTCAGAGACAGCTCTAAAAAAACAACAACCAATCCATATGTCCT
CATGGTGTTGTACAAAGATAAAGTTTACAACATCCAGATCCGTTATCAGAAGGAAAGTCAAGTTTACTTG
TTGGGAACTGGACTCCGAGGGAAAGAGGACTTTCTGTCTGTGTCAGATATTATTGACTACTTCAGGAAAA
TGCCACTTCTGCTCATTGATGGGAAAAACCGAGGTTCCAGATACCAGTGCACATTAACGCATGCTGCAGG
GTACCCAGGAATTC
