>Addgene plasmid #46503 | pGEX Slp76-SH2 | addgene partial sequence | sequence record 66755 | pGEX5
CTGTTCCAGGGGCCCCTGGGATCCTCATTAAATGAAGAGTGGTACGTTTCTTATATTACCCGACCAGAGG
CAGAAGCTGCTCTTAGAAAGATAAACCAGGATGGCACATTTCTGGTCAGAGACAGCTCTAAAAAAACAAC
AACCAATCCATATGTCCTCATGGTGTTGTACAAAGATAAAGTTTACAACATCCAGATCCGTTATCAGAAG
GAAAGTCAAGTTTACTTGTTGGGAACTGGACTCCGAGGGAAAGAGGACTTTCTGTCTGTGTCAGATATTA
TTGACTACTTCAGGAAAATGCCACTTCTGCTCATTGATGGGAAAAACCGAGGTTCCAGATACCAGTGCAC
ATTAACGCATGCTGCAGGGTACCCAGGAATTCCCGGGTCGACTCGAGCGGCCGCATCGTGACTGACTGAC
GATCTGCCTCGCGCGTTTCGGTGATGACGGTGAAAACCTCTGACACATGCAGCTCCCGGAGACGGTCACA
GCTTGTCTGTAAGCGGATGCCGGGAGCAGACAAGCCCGTCAGGGCGCGTCAGCGGGTGTTGGCGGGTGTC
GGGGCGCAGCCATGACCCAGTCACGTAGCGATAGCGGAGTGTATAATTCTTGAAGACGAAAGGGCCTCGT
GATACGCCTATTTTTATAGGTTAATGTCATGATAATAATGGTTTCTTAGACGTCAGGTGGCACTTTTCGG
GGAAATGTGCGCGGAACCCCTATTTGTTTATTTTTCTAAATACATTCAAATATGTATCCGCTCATGAGAC
AATAACCTGATAAATGCTTCAATAATATTGAAAAGGA
